Addgene plasmid #206495: Strep-TGT-His
Purpose: Expresses E. Coli TGT with an N-terminal Strep Tag and a C-terminal His Tag
Depositing lab: Neal Devaraj. Depositing organization: University of California, San Diego (UCSD). Publication: Site-Specific Covalent Labeling of DNA Substrates by an RNA Transglycosylase. Tota EM, Devaraj NK. J Am Chem Soc. 2023 Apr 12;145(14):8099-8106. doi: 10.1021/jacs.3c00861. Epub 2023 Mar 29. PubMed 36988146.
Backbone
  Vector backbone: (T7)-2 Vector
  Backbone manufacturer: NEB
  Backbone size w/o insert (bp): 5874
  Total vector size (bp): 7044
  Vector type: Bacterial Expression
Growth in bacteria
  Bacterial resistance: Ampicillin, 100 μg/mL
  Growth temperature: 37°C
  Growth strain: DH5alpha
  Copy number: Unknown
Gene/Insert
  Gene/Insert name: E. coli tRNA Guanine Transglycosylase (alt name: E. coli TGT)
  Species: E. coli
  Insert size (bp): 1170
  Promoter: T7
  Tag / fusion protein: Strep (N terminal on insert); His (C terminal on insert)
  Cloning method: Gibson Cloning
  Sequencing primers: 5′ T7 PROMOTER; 3′ T7 TERMINATOR
Terms and licenses: Academic/Nonprofit Terms; Industry Terms: Not Available to Industry
How to cite: Strep-TGT-His was a gift from Neal Devaraj (Addgene plasmid # 206495 ; http://n2t.net/addgene:206495 ; RRID:Addgene_206495)
