[The description below was written by a language model from this plasmid's Addgene catalogue record and pLannotate feature annotations shown in this document.]
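Description:
Strep-TGT-His is a 7,044 bp bacterial expression plasmid built by Gibson cloning into an NEB "(T7)-2" vector backbone, and it produces Escherichia coli tRNA guanine transglycosylase (TGT) with an N-terminal Strep tag and a C-terminal His tag. The backbone is pBR322-derived. It carries a ColE1/pMB1-type origin together with the rop gene and a fragment of the bom region. An M13 phage origin is also present and could support single-stranded DNA production. Selection is by ampicillin through the bla (β-lactamase) gene under its own promoter. Short remnants of the tetracycline resistance gene and of mbeC are annotated, but these are fragments and are unlikely to be functional.

The tgt coding sequence is driven by a T7 promoter followed directly by a lac operator and the strong T7 gene 10 ribosome binding site, and it ends at a T7 terminator. A plasmid-borne lacI gene supplies the repressor, so expression is held off until IPTG is added in a host that provides T7 RNA polymerase. Five tandem copies of the rrnB T1 terminator lie upstream of the T7 promoter and probably insulate the cassette from read-through transcription, lowering basal expression. The two affinity tags are listed in the catalogue record but are not annotated separately in the feature table; the gaps flanking the tgt annotation are consistent with their positions. A short fragment annotated as a T7 gene 10B-derived tag lies just before the terminator and may be only residual vector sequence.

TGT exchanges guanine for the queuine precursor preQ1 at the wobble position of certain tRNAs. The dual tags allow purification of the recombinant enzyme, and the associated publication concerns site-specific covalent labeling of DNA substrates by this transglycosylase.
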