Features (pLannotate 1.2.2; 23 found; start..end, strand, type, name):
     35..139     +  promoter       AmpR promoter: bla
    140..1000    +  CDS            AmpR: β-lactamase; bla; confers resistance to ampicillin, carbenicillin, and related antibiotics
   1042..1555    -  rep_origin     M13 ori (sequence partly withheld): M13 bacteriophage origin of replication; arrow indicates direction of (+) strand synthesis
   1666..2254    +  rep_origin     ori: high-copy-number ColE1/pMB1/pBR322/pUC origin of replication
   2431..2521    -  misc_feature   bom (fragment): basis of mobility region from pBR322
   2623..2814    -  CDS            rop: Rop protein, which maintains plasmids at low copy number; rop
   2855..2965    +  CDS            mbeC (fragment): MBEC_ECOLX - Experimental evidence at protein level: Swiss-Prot protein existence level 1. Required for efficient mobilization of ColE1 plasmid and is thus essential to promote the specific transfer of the plasmid during conjugation. Probably functions by inducing DNA bending, helping the MbeA relaxase to melt the DNA around the nic site and cleave the phosphodiester bond. Binds specifically double-stranded DNA (dsDNA) containing the ColE1 oriT but does not recognize the inverted repeat (IR). From Escherichia coli.
   3000..3322    -  CDS            TcR (fragment): tetracycline efflux protein; tet; confers resistance to tetracycline
   3337..3358    -  protein_bind   CAP binding site: CAP binding activates transcription in the presence of cAMP. E. coli catabolite activator protein
   3371..4453    -  CDS            lacI: lac repressor; lacI; The lac repressor binds to the lac operator to inhibit transcription in E. coli. This inhibition can be relieved by adding lactose or isopropyl-β-D-thiogalactopyranoside (IPTG).
   4454..4531    -  promoter       lacI promoter: lacI
   4539..4632    -  CDS            TcR (fragment): tetracycline efflux protein; tet; confers resistance to tetracycline
   4684..4770    +  terminator     rrnB T1 terminator: Escherichia coli rrnB; transcription terminator T1 from the E. coli rrnB gene
   4867..4953    +  terminator     rrnB T1 terminator: Escherichia coli rrnB; transcription terminator T1 from the E. coli rrnB gene
   5050..5136    +  terminator     rrnB T1 terminator: Escherichia coli rrnB; transcription terminator T1 from the E. coli rrnB gene
   5233..5319    +  terminator     rrnB T1 terminator: Escherichia coli rrnB; transcription terminator T1 from the E. coli rrnB gene
   5416..5502    +  terminator     rrnB T1 terminator: Escherichia coli rrnB; transcription terminator T1 from the E. coli rrnB gene
   5637..5655    +  promoter       T7 promoter: promoter for bacteriophage T7 RNA polymerase
   5656..5680    +  protein_bind   lac operator: The lac repressor binds to the lac operator to inhibit transcription in E. coli. This inhibition can be relieved by adding lactose or isopropyl-β-D-thiogalactopyranoside (IPTG). lac repressor encoded by lacI
   5695..5717    +  RBS            RBS: efficient ribosome binding site from bacteriophage T7 gene 10 (Olins and Rangwala, 1989)
   5755..6876    +  CDS            tgt: TGT_ECOLI - Experimental evidence at protein level: Swiss-Prot protein existence level 1. Catalyzes the base-exchange of a guanine (G) residue with the queuine precursor 7-aminomethyl-7-deazaguanine (PreQ1) at position 34 (anticodon wobble position) in tRNAs with GU(N) anticodons (tRNA-Asp, -Asn, -His and -Tyr). Catalysis occurs through a double-displacement mechanism. The nucleophile active site attacks the C1' of nucleotide 34 to detach the guanine base from the RNA, forming a covalent enzyme-RNA intermediate. The proton acceptor active site deprotonates the incoming PreQ1, allowing a nucleo
   6915..6964    +  CDS            SET1 (fragment): solubility-enhancement tag derived from T7 phage gene 10B
   6972..7019    +  terminator     T7 terminator: transcription terminator for bacteriophage T7 RNA polymerase
>Addgene plasmid #206495 | Strep-TGT-His | addgene full sequence | sequence record 409951 | Addgene NGS Result
AACTACGTCAGGTGGCACTTTTCGGGGAAATGTGCGCGGAACCCCTATTTGTTTATTTTTCTAAATACAT
TCAAATATGTATCCGCTCATGAGACAATAACCCTGATAAATGCTTCAATAATATTGAAAAAGGAAGAGTA
TGAGTATTCAACATTTCCGTGTCGCCCTTATTCCCTTTTTTGCGGCATTTTGCCTTCCTGTTTTTGCTCA
CCCAGAAACGCTGGTGAAAGTAAAAGATGCTGAAGATCAGTTGGGTGCACGAGTGGGTTACATCGAACTG
GATCTCAACAGCGGTAAGATCCTTGAGAGTTTTCGCCCCGAAGAACGTTTCCCAATGATGAGCACTTTTA
AAGTTCTGCTATGTGGCGCGGTATTATCCCGTGTTGACGCCGGGCAAGAGCAACTCGGTCGCCGCATACA
CTATTCTCAGAATGACTTGGTTGAGTACTCACCAGTCACAGAAAAGCATCTTACGGATGGCATGACAGTA
AGAGAATTATGCAGTGCTGCCATAACCATGAGTGATAACACTGCGGCCAACTTACTTCTGACAACGATCG
GAGGACCGAAGGAGCTAACCGCTTTTTTGCACAACATGGGGGATCATGTAACTCGCCTTGATCGTTGGGA
ACCGGAGCTGAATGAAGCCATACCAAACGACGAGCGTGACACCACGATGCCTGTAGCAATGGCAACAACG
TTGCGCAAACTATTAACTGGCGAACTACTTACTCTAGCTTCCCGGCAACAATTAATAGACTGGATGGAGG
CGGATAAAGTTGCAGGACCACTTCTGCGCTCGGCCCTTCCGGCTGGCTGGTTTATTGCTGATAAATCTGG
AGCCGGTGAGCGTGGGTCTCGCGGTATCATTGCAGCACTGGGGCCAGATGGTAAGCCCTCCCGTATCGTA
GTTATCTACACGACGGGGAGTCAGGCAACTATGGATGAACGAAATAGACAGATCGCTGAGATAGGTGCCT
CACTGATTAAGCATTGGTAACTGTCAGACCAAGTTTACTCATATATACTTTAGATTGATT
[38 nt withheld, positions 1041-1078]
A
[37 nt withheld, positions 1080-1116]
ATTTTGTTAAAATTCGCGTTAAATTTTTGTTAAATCAGCTCATTTTTTAACCAATAGGCCGAAATCGGCA
AAATCCCTTATAAATCAAAAGAATAGCCCGAGATAGGGT
[37 nt withheld, positions 1226-1262]
AAAGAACGTGGACTCCAACGTCAAAGG
[141 nt withheld, positions 1290-1430]
G
[125 nt withheld, positions 1432-1556]
AAAGGATCTAGGTGAAGATCCTTTTTGATAATCTCATGACCAAAATCCCTTAACGTGAGTTTTCGTTCCA
CTGAGCGTCAGACCCCGTAGAAAAGATCAAAGGATCTTCTTGAGATCCTTTTTTTCTGCGCGTAATCTGC
TGCTTGCAAACAAAAAAACCACCGCTACCAGCGGTGGTTTGTTTGCCGGATCAAGAGCTACCAACTCTTT
TTCCGAAGGTAACTGGCTTCAGCAGAGCGCAGATACCAAATACTGTCCTTCTAGTGTAGCCGTAGTTAGG
CCACCACTTCAAGAACTCTGTAGCACCGCCTACATACCTCGCTCTGCTAATCCTGTTACCAGTGGCTGCT
GCCAGTGGCGATAAGTCGTGTCTTACCGGGTTGGACTCAAGACGATAGTTACCGGATAAGGCGCAGCGGT
CGGGCTGAACGGGGGGTTCGTGCACACAGCCCAGCTTGGAGCGAACGACCTACACCGAACTGAGATACCT
ACAGCGTGAGCTATGAGAAAGCGCCACGCTTCCCGAAGGGAGAAAGGCGGACAGGTATCCGGTAAGCGGC
AGGGTCGGAACAGGAGAGCGCACGAGGGAGCTTCCAGGGGGAAACGCCTGGTATCTTTATAGTCCTGTCG
GGTTTCGCCACCTCTGACTTGAGCGTCGATTTTTGTGATGCTCGTCAGGGGGGCGGAGCCTATGGAAAAA
CGCCAGCAACGCGGCCTTTTTACGGTTCCTGGCCTTTTGCTGGCCTTTTGCTCACATGTTCTTTCCTGCG
TTATCCCCTGATTCTGTGGATAACCGTATTACCGCCTTTGAGTGAGCTGATACCGCTCGCCGCAGCCGAA
CGACCGAGCGCAGCGAGTCAGTGAGCGAGGAAGCTATGGTGCACTCTCAGTACAATCTGCTCTGATGCCG
CATAGTTAAGCCAGTATACACTCCGCTATCGCTACGTGACTGGGTCATGGCTGCGCCCCGACACCCGCCA
ACACCCGCTGACGCGCCCTGACGGGCTTGTCTGCTCCCGGCATCCGCTTACAGACAAGCTGTGACCGTCT
CCGGGAGCTGCATGTGTCAGAGGTTTTCACCGTCATCACCGAAACGCGCGAGGCAGCTGCGGTAAAGCTC
ATCAGCGTGGTCGTGCAGCGATTCACAGATGTCTGCCTGTTCATCCGCGTCCAGCTCGTTGAGTTTCTCC
AGAAGCGTTAATGTCTGGCTTCTGATAAAGCGGGCCATGTTAAGGGCGGTTTTTTCCTGTTTGGTCACTG
ATGCCTCCGTGTAAGGGGGATTTCTGTTCATGGGGGTAATGATACCGATGAAACGAGAGAGGATGCTCAC
GATACGGGTTACTGATGATGAACATGCCCGGTTACTGGAACGTTGTGAGGGTAAACAACTGGCGGTATGG
ATGCGGCGGGACCAGAGAAAAATCACTCAGGGTCAATGCCAGCCGAACGCCAGCAAGACGTAGCCCAGCG
CGTCGGCCGCCATGCCGGCGATAATGGCCTGCTTCTCGCCGAAACGTTTGGTGGCGGGACCAGTGACGAA
GGCTTGAGCGAGGGCGTGCAAGATTCCGAATACCGCAAGCGACAGGCCGATCATCGTCGCGCTCCAGCGA
AAGCGGTCCTCGCCGAAAATGACCCAGAGCGCTGCCGGCACCTGTCCTACGAGTTGCATGATAAAGAAGA
CAGTCATAAGTGCGGCGACGATAGTCATGCCCCGCGCCCACCGGAAGGAGCTGACTGGGTTGAAGGCTCT
CAAGGGCATCGGTCGAGATCCCGGTGCCTAATGAGTGAGCTAACTTACATTAATTGCGTTGCGCTCACTG
CCCGCTTTCCAGTCGGGAAACCTGTCGTGCCAGCTGCATTAATGAATCGGCCAACGCGCGGGGAGAGGCG
GTTTGCGTATTGGGCGCCAGGGTGGTTTTTCTTTTCACCAGTGAGACGGGCAACAGCTGATTGCCCTTCA
CCGCCTGGCCCTGAGAGAGTTGCAGCAAGCGGTCCACGCTGGTTTGCCCCAGCAGGCGAAAATCCTGTTT
GATGGTGGTTAACGGCGGGATATAACATGAGCTGTCTTCGGTATCGTCGTATCCCACTACCGAGATGTCC
GCACCAACGCGCAGCCCGGACTCGGTAATGGCGCGCATTGCGCCCAGCGCCATCTGATCGTTGGCAACCA
GCATCGCAGTGGGAACGATGCCCTCATTCAGCATTTGCATGGTTTGTTGAAAACCGGACATGGCACTCCA
GTCGCCTTCCCGTTCCGCTATCGGCTGAATTTGATTGCGAGTGAGATATTTATGCCAGCCAGCCAGACGC
AGACGCGCCGAGACAGAACTTAATGGGCCCGCTAACAGCGCGATTTGCTGGTGACCCAATGCGACCAGAT
GCTCCACGCCCAGTCGCGTACCGTCTTCATGGGAGAAAATAATACTGTTGATGGGTGTCTGGTCAGAGAC
ATCAAGAAATAACGCCGGAACATTAGTGCAGGCAGCTTCCACAGCAATGGCATCCTGGTCATCCAGCGGA
TAGTTAATGATCAGCCCACTGACGCGTTGCGCGAGAAGATTGTGCACCGCCGCTTTACAGGCTTCGACGC
CGCTTCGTTCTACCATCGACACCACCACGCTGGCACCCAGTTGATCGGCGCGAGATTTAATCGCCGCGAC
AATTTGCGACGGCGCGTGCAGGGCCAGACTGGAGGTGGCAACGCCAATCAGCAACGACTGTTTGCCCGCC
AGTTGTTGTGCCACGCGGTTGGGAATGTAATTCAGCTCCGCCATCGCCGCTTCCACTTTTTCCCGCGTTT
TCGCAGAAACGTGGCTGGCCTGGTTCACCACGCGGGAAACGGTCTGATAAGAGACACCGGCATACTCTGC
GACATCGTATAACGTTACTGGTTTCACATTCACCACCCTGAATTGACTCTCTTCCGGGCGCTATCATGCC
ATACCGCGAAAGGTTTTGCGCCATTCGATGGTGTCCGGGATCTCGACGCTCTCCCTTATGCGACTCCTGC
ATTAGGAAGCAGCCCAGTAGTAGGTTGAGGCCGTTGAGCACCGCCGCCGCAAGGAATGGTGCATGCCGGC
ATGCCGCCCTTTCGTCTTCAAGAATTAATTCCCAATTCCCCAGGCATCAAATAAAACGAAAGGCTCAGTC
GAAAGACTGGGCCTTTCGTTTTATCTGTTGTTTGTCGGTGAACGCTCTCCTGAGTAGGACAAATCCGCCG
GGAGCGGATTTGAACGTTGCGAAGCAACGGCCCGGAGGGTGGCGGGCAGGACGCCCGCCATAAACTGCCA
GGAATTAATTCCCCAGGCATCAAATAAAACGAAAGGCTCAGTCGAAAGACTGGGCCTTTCGTTTTATCTG
TTGTTTGTCGGTGAACGCTCTCCTGAGTAGGACAAATCCGCCGGGAGCGGATTTGAACGTTGCGAAGCAA
CGGCCCGGAGGGTGGCGGGCAGGACGCCCGCCATAAACTGCCAGGAATTAATTCCCCAGGCATCAAATAA
AACGAAAGGCTCAGTCGAAAGACTGGGCCTTTCGTTTTATCTGTTGTTTGTCGGTGAACGCTCTCCTGAG
TAGGACAAATCCGCCGGGAGCGGATTTGAACGTTGCGAAGCAACGGCCCGGAGGGTGGCGGGCAGGACGC
CCGCCATAAACTGCCAGGAATTAATTCCCCAGGCATCAAATAAAACGAAAGGCTCAGTCGAAAGACTGGG
CCTTTCGTTTTATCTGTTGTTTGTCGGTGAACGCTCTCCTGAGTAGGACAAATCCGCCGGGAGCGGATTT
GAACGTTGCGAAGCAACGGCCCGGAGGGTGGCGGGCAGGACGCCCGCCATAAACTGCCAGGAATTAATTC
CCCAGGCATCAAATAAAACGAAAGGCTCAGTCGAAAGACTGGGCCTTTCGTTTTATCTGTTGTTTGTCGG
TGAACGCTCTCCTGAGTAGGACAAATCCGCCGGGAGCGGATTTGAACGTTGCGAAGCAACGGCCCGGAGG
GTGGCGGGCAGGACGCCCGCCATAAACTGCCAGGAATTGGGGATCGGAATTAATTACCGGTTTAAACCGG
GGATCTCGATCCCGCGAAATTAATACGACTCACTATAGGGGAATTGTGAGCGGATAACAATTCCCCTCTA
GAAATAATTTTGTTTAACTTTAAGAAGGAGATATACATATGTGGAGCCATCCGCAGTTTGAAAAAGGCAA
ATTTGAACTGGACACCACCGACGGTCGCGCACGCCGTGGCCGCCTGGTCTTTGATCGTGGCGTAGTGGAA
ACGCCTTGTTTTATGCCTGTTGGCACCTACGGCACCGTAAAAGGGATGACGCCGGAAGAAGTTGAAGCCA
CTGGCGCGCAAATTATCCTCGGCAACACCTTCCACCTGTGGCTGCGCCCGGGCCAGGAAATCATGAAACT
GCACGGCGATCTGCACGATTTTATGCAGTGGAAGGGGCCGATCCTCACCGACTCCGGCGGCTTCCAGGTC
TTCAGCCTTGGCGATATTCGTAAAATCACCGAACAGGGCGTGCACTTCCGTAACCCGATCAACGGCGATC
CGATTTTCCTCGATCCTGAAAAATCAATGGAGATTCAGTACGATCTTGGTTCGGATATCGTCATGATCTT
TGATGAGTGTACGCCGTATCCTGCTGACTGGGATTACGCAAAACGCTCCATGGAGATGTCTCTGCGTTGG
GCGAAGCGTAGCCGTGAGCGTTTTGACAGTCTCGGAAACAAAAATGCGCTGTTTGGTATCATCCAGGGCA
GCGTTTACGAAGATTTACGTGATATTTCTGTTAAAGGTCTGGTAGATATCGGTTTTGATGGCTACGCTGT
CGGCGGTCTGGCTGTGGGTGAGCCGAAAGCAGATATGCACCGCATTCTGGAGCATGTATGCCCGCAAATT
CCGGCAGACAAACCGCGTTACCTGATGGGCGTTGGTAAACCAGAAGACCTGGTTGAAGGCGTACGTCGTG
GTATCGATATGTTTGACTGCGTAATGCCAACCCGCAACGCCCGAAATGGTCATTTGTTCGTGACCGATGG
CGTGGTGAAAATCCGCAATGCGAAGTATAAGAGCGATACTGGCCCACTCGATCCTGAGTGTGATTGCTAC
ACCTGTCGCAATTATTCACGCGCTTACTTGCATCATCTTGACCGTTGCAACGAAATATTAGGCGCGCGAC
TCAACACCATTCATAACCTTCGTTACTACCAGCGTTTGATGGCGGGTTTACGCAAGGCTATTGAAGAGGG
TAAATTAGAGAGCTTCGTAACTGATTTTTACCAGCGTCAGGGGCGAGAAGTACCACCTTTGAACGTTGAT
CACCATCACCACCATCACTAAGCGGCCGCATTGATCCGGCTGCTAACAAAGCCCGAAAGGAAGCTGAGTT
GGCTGCTGCCACCGCTGAGCAATAACTAGCATAACCCCTTGGGGCCTCTAAACGGGTCTTGAGGGGTTTT
TTGCTGAAAGGAGGAACTATATCCGGAT
